Addgene plasmid #36388: pSMP-EZH2_2
Depositing lab: George Daley. Depositing organization: Boston Children's Hospital. Publication: Chromatin-modifying enzymes as modulators of reprogramming. Onder TT, Kara N, Cherry A, Sinha AU, Zhu N, Bernt KM, Cahan P, Marcarci BO, Unternaehrer J, Gupta PB, Lander ES, Armstrong SA, Daley GQ. Nature. 2012 Mar 4;483(7391):598-602. doi: 10.1038/nature10953. PubMed 22388813.
Backbone
  Vector backbone: pSMP
  Backbone manufacturer: Steve Elledge
  Backbone size w/o insert (bp): 6699
  Vector type: Mammalian Expression, Retroviral, RNAi
  Selectable markers: Puromycin
Growth in bacteria
  Bacterial resistance: Ampicillin, 100 μg/mL
  Growth temperature: 30°C
  Growth strain: Stbl3
  Copy number: High Copy
Gene/Insert
  Gene/Insert name: EZH2
  gRNA/shRNA sequence: GAGGGAAAGTGTATGATAA
  Species: H. sapiens (human)
  Entrez Gene: EZH2 (a.k.a. ENX-1, ENX1, EZH2b, KMT6, KMT6A, WVS, WVS2)
  Cloning method: Restriction Enzyme; 5′ cloning site XhoI (not destroyed); 3′ cloning site EcoRI (not destroyed)
  Sequencing primers: 5′ pSMP-F
Terms and licenses: Academic/Nonprofit Terms; Industry Terms: Not Available to Industry
How to cite: pSMP-EZH2_2 was a gift from George Daley (Addgene plasmid # 36388 ; http://n2t.net/addgene:36388 ; RRID:Addgene_36388)
