[The description below was written by a language model from this plasmid's Addgene catalogue record and pLannotate feature annotations shown in this document.]
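Description:
pSMP-EZH2_2 is a retroviral RNAi plasmid for stable knockdown of human EZH2, a chromatin-modifying enzyme (also catalogued as KMT6), in mammalian cells. It is built on the pSMP backbone, a murine stem cell virus-type vector. The annotated viral elements are 5' and 3' long terminal repeats from murine embryonic stem cell virus, the MESV Ψ packaging signal, and a truncated MMLV gag segment lacking its start codon. Together these allow the transcript between the LTRs to be packaged into retroviral particles and integrated into target cells. In bacteria the plasmid replicates from a high-copy ColE1/pUC-type origin and is selected with ampicillin through the β-lactamase gene. Short fragments annotated as rop, bom, lacZα, TcR, env and lacI appear to be remnants of earlier cloning vectors rather than functional parts.

The payload is a microRNA-embedded shRNA. The EZH2-targeting hairpin was cloned between XhoI and EcoRI sites and sits between flanking sequences from human miR-30a, so the transcript is processed by the endogenous microRNA pathway into a mature silencing RNA. No dedicated promoter is annotated immediately upstream of the miR-30a cassette, which is consistent with expression from the 5' LTR, although the record does not state this explicitly. Downstream, a mouse PGK promoter drives puromycin N-acetyltransferase, allowing selection of transduced cells with puromycin.

The "_2" in the name suggests it is one of several hairpins against EZH2. The associated publication concerns chromatin-modifying enzymes as modulators of reprogramming, so the construct was presumably used for loss-of-function testing in that setting. The sequenced record is 6,599 nt, slightly shorter than the listed backbone size of 6,699 bp, a discrepancy the record does not explain.
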