Features (pLannotate 1.2.2; 21 found; start..end, strand, type, name):
    182..770     -  rep_origin     ori: high-copy-number ColE1/pMB1/pBR322/pUC origin of replication
    941..1801    -  CDS            AmpR: β-lactamase; bla; confers resistance to ampicillin, carbenicillin, and related antibiotics
   1802..1906    -  promoter       AmpR promoter: bla
   2001..2036    +  CDS            rop (fragment): Rop protein, which maintains plasmids at low copy number; rop
   2138..2237    +  misc_feature   bom (fragment): basis of mobility region from pBR322
   2243..2392    -  CDS            lacZα (fragment): LacZα fragment of β-galactosidase; lacZ fragment
   2392..2593    -  CDS            TcR (fragment): tetracycline efflux protein; tet; confers resistance to tetracycline
   2594..2692    +  CDS            env (fragment): murine leukemia virus gPr80 envelope polyprotein precursor; env; proteolytically cleaved into gp70SU and p15TM subunits
   2734..3250    +  LTR            5' LTR: 5' long terminal repeat from murine embryonic stem cell virus
   3314..3655    +  misc_feature   MESV Ψ: packaging signal of murine embryonic stem cell virus
   3722..4138    +  CDS            gag (truncated): truncated Moloney murine leukemia virus (MMLV) gag gene lacking the start codon
   4155..4180    +  ncRNA          5' miR-30a (fragment): sequence upstream of the 71-nt precursor of the human miR-30a microRNA (Zeng et al., 2002) miRNA
   4264..4376    +  ncRNA          3' miR-30a: sequence downstream of the 71-nt precursor of the human miR-30a microRNA (Zeng et al., 2002) miRNA
   4471..4489    -  promoter       T7 promoter: promoter for bacteriophage T7 RNA polymerase
   4508..5007    +  promoter       PGK promoter: mouse phosphoglycerate kinase 1 promoter
   5028..5627    +  CDS            PuroR: puromycin N-acetyltransferase; pac from Streptomyces alboniger; confers resistance to puromycin
   5727..6241    +  LTR            3' LTR: 3' long terminal repeat from murine embryonic stem cell virus
   6403..6419    -  protein_bind   lac operator: The lac repressor binds to the lac operator to inhibit transcription in E. coli. This inhibition can be relieved by adding lactose or isopropyl-β-D-thiogalactopyranoside (IPTG). lac repressor encoded by lacI
   6427..6457    -  promoter       lac promoter: promoter for the E. coli lac operon
   6472..6493    -  protein_bind   CAP binding site: CAP binding activates transcription in the presence of cAMP. E. coli catabolite activator protein
   6506..6598    -  CDS            lacI (fragment): lac repressor; lacI; The lac repressor binds to the lac operator to inhibit transcription in E. coli. This inhibition can be relieved by adding lactose or isopropyl-β-D-thiogalactopyranoside (IPTG).
>Addgene plasmid #36388 | pSMP-EZH2_2 | addgene full sequence | sequence record 138010 | Addgene NGS sequence
CTTCCGCTTCCTCGCTCACTGACTCGCTGCGCTCGGTCGTTCGGCTGCGGCGAGCGGTATCAGCTCACTC
AAAGGCGGTAATACGGTTATCCACAGAATCAGGGGATAACGCAGGAAAGAACATGTGAGCAAAAGGCCAG
CAAAAGGCCAGGAACCGTAAAAAGGCCGCGTTGCTGGCGTTTTTCCATAGGCTCCGCCCCCCTGACGAGC
ATCACAAAAATCGACGCTCAAGTCAGAGGTGGCGAAACCCGACAGGACTATAAAGATACCAGGCGTTTCC
CCCTGGAAGCTCCCTCGTGCGCTCTCCTGTTCCGACCCTGCCGCTTACCGGATACCTGTCCGCCTTTCTC
CCTTCGGGAAGCGTGGCGCTTTCTCATAGCTCACGCTGTAGGTATCTCAGTTCGGTGTAGGTCGTTCGCT
CCAAGCTGGGCTGTGTGCACGAACCCCCCGTTCAGCCCGACCGCTGCGCCTTATCCGGTAACTATCGTCT
TGAGTCCAACCCGGTAAGACACGACTTATCGCCACTGGCAGCAGCCACTGGTAACAGGATTAGCAGAGCG
AGGTATGTAGGCGGTGCTACAGAGTTCTTGAAGTGGTGGCCTAACTACGGCTACACTAGAAGAACAGTAT
TTGGTATCTGCGCTCTGCTGAAGCCAGTTACCTTCGGAAAAAGAGTTGGTAGCTCTTGATCCGGCAAACA
AACCACCGCTGGTAGCGGTGGTTTTTTTGTTTGCAAGCAGCAGATTACGCGCAGAAAAAAAGGATCTCAA
GAAGATCCTTTGATCTTTTCTACGGGGTCTGACGCTCAGTGGAACGAAAACTCACGTTAAGGGATTTTGG
TCATGAGATTATCAAAAAGGATCTTCACCTAGATCCTTTTAAATTAAAAATGAAGTTTTAAATCAATCTA
AAGTATATATGAGTAAACTTGGTCTGACAGTTACCAATGCTTAATCAGTGAGGCACCTATCTCAGCGATC
TGTCTATTTCGTTCATCCATAGTTGCCTGACTCCCCGTCGTGTAGATAACTACGATACGGGAGGGCTTAC
CATCTGGCCCCAGTGCTGCAATGATACCGCGAGACCCACGCTCACCGGCTCCAGATTTATCAGCAATAAA
CCAGCCAGCCGGAAGGGCCGAGCGCAGAAGTGGTCCTGCAACTTTATCCGCCTCCATCCAGTCTATTAAT
TGTTGCCGGGAAGCTAGAGTAAGTAGTTCGCCAGTTAATAGTTTGCGCAACGTTGTTGCCATTGCTACAG
GCATCGTGGTGTCACGCTCGTCGTTTGGTATGGCTTCATTCAGCTCCGGTTCCCAACGATCAAGGCGAGT
TACATGATCCCCCATGTTGTGCAAAAAAGCGGTTAGCTCCTTCGGTCCTCCGATCGTTGTCAGAAGTAAG
TTGGCCGCAGTGTTATCACTCATGGTTATGGCAGCACTGCATAATTCTCTTACTGTCATGCCATCCGTAA
GATGCTTTTCTGTGACTGGTGAGTACTCAACCAAGTCATTCTGAGAATAGTGTATGCGGCGACCGAGTTG
CTCTTGCCCGGCGTCAATACGGGATAATACCGCGCCACATAGCAGAACTTTAAAAGTGCTCATCATTGGA
AAACGTTCTTCGGGGCGAAAACTCTCAAGGATCTTACCGCTGTTGAGATCCAGTTCGATGTAACCCACTC
GTGCACCCAACTGATCTTCAGCATCTTTTACTTTCACCAGCGTTTCTGGGTGAGCAAAAACAGGAAGGCA
AAATGCCGCAAAAAAGGGAATAAGGGCGACACGGAAATGTTGAATACTCATACTCTTCCTTTTTCAATAT
TATTGAAGCATTTATCAGGGTTATTGTCTCATGAGCGGATACATATTTGAATGTATTTAGAAAAATAAAC
AAATAGGGGTTCCGCGCACATTTCCCCGAAAAGTGCCACCTGACGTCTAAGAAACCATTATTATCATGAC
ATTAACCTATAAAAATAGGCGTATCACGAGGCCCTTTCGTCTCGCGCGTTTCGGTGATGACGGTGAAAAC
CTCTGACACATGCAGCTCCCGGAGACGGTCACAGCTTGTCTGTAAGCGGATGCCGGGAGCAGACAAGCCC
GTCAGGGCGCGTCAGCGGGTGTTGGCGGGTGTCGGGGCTGGCTTAACTATGCGGCATCAGAGCAGATTGT
ACTGAGAGTGCACCATATGCGGTGTGAAATACCGCACAGATGCGTAAGGAGAAAATACCGCATCAGGCGC
CATTCGCCATTCAGGCTGCGCAACTGTTGGGAAGGGCGATCGGTGCGGGCCTCTTCGCTATTACGCCAGC
TGGCGAAAGGGGGATGTGCTGCAAGGCGATTAAGTTGGGTAACGCCAGGGTTTTCCCAGTCACGACGTTG
TAAAACGACGGCGCAAGGAATGGTGCATGCAAGGAGATGGCGCCCAACAGTCCCCCGGCCACGGGGCCTG
CCACCATACCCACGCCGAAACAAGCGCTCATGAGCCCGAAGTGGCGAGCCCGATCTTCCCCATCGGTGAT
GTCGGCGATATAGGCGCCAGCAACCGCACCTGTGGCGCCGGTGATGCCGGCCACGATGCGTCCGGCGTAG
AGGCGATTAGTCCAATTTGTTAAAGACAGGATATCAGTGGTCCAGGCTCTAGTTTTGACTCAACAATATC
ACCAGCTGAAGCCTATAGAGTACGAGCCATAGATAAAATAAAAGATTTTATTTAGTCTCCAGAAAAAGGG
GGGAATGAAAGACCCCACCTGTAGGTTTGGCAAGCTAGCTTAAGTAACGCCATTTTGCAAGGCATGGAAA
ATACATAACTGAGAATAGAGAAGTTCAGATCAAGGTTAGGAACAGAGAGACAGCAGAATATGGGCCAAAC
AGGATATCTGTGGTAAGCAGTTCCTGCCCCGGCTCAGGGCCAAGAACAGATGGTCCCCAGATGCGGTCCC
GCCCTCAGCAGTTTCTAGAGAACCATCAGATGTTTCCAGGGTGCCCCAAGGACCTGAAATGACCCTGTGC
CTTATTTGAACTAACCAATCAGTTCGCTTCTCGCTTCTGTTCGCGCGCTTCTGCTCCCCGAGCTCAATAA
AAGAGCCCACAACCCCTCACTCGGCGCGCCAGTCCTCCGATAGACTGCGTCGCCCGGGTACCCGTATTCC
CAATAAAGCCTCTTGCTGTTTGCATCCGAATCGTGGACTCGCTGATCCTTGGGAGGGTCTCCTCAGATTG
ATTGACTGCCCACCTCGGGGGTCTTTCATTTGGAGGTTCCACCGAGATTTGGAGACCCCTGCCCAGGGAC
CACCGACCCCCCCGCCGGGAGGTAAGCTGGCCAGCGGTCGTTTCGTGTCTGTCTCTGTCTTTGTGCGTGT
TTGTGCCGGCATCTAATGTTTGCGCCTGCGTCTGTACTAGTTAGCTAACTAGCTCTGTATCTGGCGGACC
CGTGGTGGAACTGACGAGTTCTGAACACCCGGCCGCAACCCTGGGAGACGTCCCAGGGACTTTGGGGGCC
GTTTTTGTGGCCCGACCTGAGGAAGGGAGTCGATGTGGAATCCGACCCCGTCAGGATATGTGGTTCTGGT
AGGAGACGAGAACCTAAAACAGTTCCCGCCTCCGTCTGAATTTTTGCTTTCGGTTTGGAACCGAAGCCGC
GCGTCTTGTCTGCTGCAGCGCTGCAGCATCGTTCTGTGTTGTCTCTGTCTGACTGTGTTTCTGTATTTGT
CTGAAAATTAGGGCCAGACTGTTACCACTCCCTTAAGTTTGACCTTAGGTCACTGGAAAGATGTCGAGCG
GATCGCTCACAACCAGTCGGTAGATGTCAAGAAGAGACGTTGGGTTACCTTCTGCTCTGCAGAATGGCCA
ACCTTTAACGTCGGATGGCCGCGAGACGGCACCTTTAACCGAGACCTCATCACCCAGGTTAAGATCAAGG
TCTTTTCACCTGGCCCGCATGGACACCCAGACCAGGTCCCCTACATCGTGACCTGGGAAGCCTTGGCTTT
TGACCCCCCTCCCTGGGTCAAGCCCTTTGTACACCCTAAGCCTCCGCCTCCTCTTCCTCCATCCGCCCCG
TCTCTCCCCCTTGAACCTCCTCGTTCGACCCCGCCTCGATCCTCCCTTTATCCAGCCCTCACTCCTTCTC
TAGGCGCCGGAATTAGATCTCTCGAGAAGGTATATTGCTGTTGACAGTGAGCGCAGAGGGAAAGTGTATG
ATAAATAGTGAAGCCACAGATGTATTTATCATACACTTTCCCTCTTTGCCTACTGCCTCGGAATTCAAGG
GGCTACTTTAGGAGCAATTATCTTGTTTACTAAAACTGAATACCTTGCTATCTCTTTGATACATTTTTAC
AAAGCTGAATTAAAATGGTATAAATTAAATCACTTTTTTCAATTGGAAGACTAATGCGGCCGGCCAGATT
GTGATTTTTGTGGGGGGCTGGTATATTTCGGTCCGGGCTTATCCGGTCTTTCTTTTGGGCCCTATAGTGA
GTCGTATTACCTAGGACGCGTTCTACCGGGTAGGGGAGGCGCTTTTCCCAAGGCAGTCTGGAGCATGCGC
TTTAGCAGCCCCGCTGGGCACTTGGCGCTACACAAGTGGCCTCTGGCCTCGCACACATTCCACATCCACC
GGTAGGCGCCAACCGGCTCCGTTCTTTGGTGGCCCCTTCGCGCCACCTTCTACTCCTCCCCTAGTCAGGA
AGTTCCCCCCCGCCCCGCAGCTCGCGTCGTGCAGGACGTGACAAATGGAAGTAGCACGTCTCACTAGTCT
CGTGCAGATGGACAGCACCGCTGAGCAATGGAAGCGGGTAGGCCTTTGGGGCAGCGGCCAATAGCAGCTT
TGCTCCTTCGCTTTCTGGGCTCAGAGGCTGGGAAGGGGTGGGTCCGGGGGCGGGCTCAGGGGCGGGCTCA
GGGGCGGGGCGGGCGCCCGAAGGTCCTCCGGAGGCCCGGCATTCTGCACGCTTCAAAAGCGCACGTCTGC
CGCGCTGTTCTCCTCTTCCTCATCTCCGGGCCTTTCGACCTGCAGCCCAAGCTTACCATGACCGAGTACA
AGCCCACGGTGCGCCTCGCCACCCGCGACGACGTCCCCAGGGCCGTACGCACCCTCGCCGCCGCGTTCGC
CGACTACCCCGCCACGCGCCACACCGTCGATCCGGACCGCCACATCGAGCGGGTCACCGAGCTGCAAGAA
CTCTTCCTCACGCGCGTCGGGCTCGACATCGGCAAGGTGTGGGTCGCGGACGACGGCGCCGCGGTGGCGG
TCTGGACCACGCCGGAGAGCGTCGAAGCGGGGGCGGTGTTCGCCGAGATCGGCCCGCGCATGGCCGAGTT
GAGCGGTTCCCGGCTGGCCGCGCAGCAACAGATGGAAGGCCTCCTGGCGCCGCACCGGCCCAAGGAGCCC
GCGTGGTTCCTGGCCACCGTCGGCGTCTCGCCCGACCACCAGGGCAAGGGTCTGGGCAGCGCCGTCGTGC
TCCCCGGAGTGGAGGCGGCCGAGCGCGCCGGGGTGCCCGCCTTCCTGGAGACCTCCGCGCCCCGCAACCT
CCCCTTCTACGAGCGGCTCGGCTTCACCGTCACCGCCGACGTCGAGGTGCCCGAAGGACCGCGCACCTGG
TGCATGACCCGCAAGCCCGGTGCCTGACGCCCGCCCCACGACCCGCAGCGCCCGACCGAAAGGAGCGCAC
GACCCCATGCATCGATAAAATAAAAGATTTTATTTAGTCTCCAGAAAAAGGGGGGAATGAAAGACCCCAC
CTGTAGGTTTGGCAAGCTAGCTTAAGTAACGCCATTTTGCAAGGCATGGAAAATACATAACTGAGAATAG
AGAAGTTCAGATCAAGGTTAGGAACAGAGAGACAGCAGAATATGGGCCAAACAGGATATCTGTGGTAAGC
AGTTCCTGCCCCGGCTCAGGGCCAAGAACAGATGGTCCCCAGATGCGGTCCCGCCCTCAGCAGTTTCTAG
AGAACCATCAGATGTTTCCAGGGTGCCCCAAGGACCTGAAATGACCCTGTGCCTTATTTGAACTAACCAA
TCAGTTCGCTTCTCGCTTCTGTTCGCGCGCTTCTGCTCCCCGAGCTCAATAAAAGAGCCCACAACCCCTC
ACTCGGCGCGCCAGTCCTCCGATAGACTGCGTCGCCCGGGTACCCGTGTATCCAATAAACCCTCTTGCAG
TTGCATCCGACTTGTGGTCTCGCTGTTCCTTGGGAGGGTCTCCTCTGAGTGATTGACTACCCGTCAGCGG
GGGTCTTTCATGGGTAACAGTTTCTTGAAGTTGGAGAACAACATTCTGAGGGTAGGAGTCGAATATTAAG
TAATCCTGACTCAATTAGCCACTGTTTTGAATCCACATACTCCAATACTCCTGAAATAGTTCATTATGGA
CAGCGCAGAAAGAGCTGGGGAGAATTGTGAAATTGTTATCCGCTCACAATTCCACACAACATACGAGCCG
GAAGCATAAAGTGTAAAGCCTGGGGTGCCTAATGAGTGAGCTAACTCACATTAATTGCGTTGCGCTCACT
GCCCGCTTTCCAGTCGGGAAACCTGTCGTGCCAGCTGCATTAATGAATCGGCCAACGCGCGGGGAGAGGC
GGTTTGCGTATTGGGCGCT
