>Addgene plasmid #36388 | pSMP-EZH2_2 | depositor partial sequence | sequence record 45546 | hairpin
TGCTGTTGACAGTGAGCGCAGAGGGAAAGTGTATGATAAATAGTGAAGCCACAGATGTATTTATCATACA
CTTTCCCTCTTTGCCTACTGCCTCGGA
