>Addgene plasmid #36388 | pSMP-EZH2_2 | addgene partial sequence | sequence record 46638 | pSMP-F (5' TACATCGTGACCTGGGAAG 3')
TTGAACCTCCTCGTTCGACCCCGCCTCGATCCTCCCTTTATCCAGCCCTCACTCCTTCTCTAGGCGCCGG
AATTAGATCTCTCGAGAAGGTATATTGCTGTTGACAGTGAGCGCAGAGGGAAAGTGTATGATAAATAGTG
AAGCCACAGATGTATTTATCATACACTTTCCCTCTTTGCCTACTGCCTCGGAATTCAAGGGGCTACTTTA
GGAGCAATTATCTTGTTTACTAAAACTGAATACCTTGCTATCTCTTTGATACATTTTTACAAAGCTGAAT
TAAAATGGTATAAATTAAATCACTTTTTTCAATTGGAAGACTAATGCGGCCGGCCAGATTGTGATTTTTG
TGGGGGGCTGGTATATTTCGGTCCGGGCTTATCCGGTCTTTCTTTTGGGCCCTATAGTGAGTCGTATTAC
CTAGGACGCGTTCTACCGGGTAGGGGAGGCGCTTTTCCCAAGGCAGTCTGGAGCATGCGCTTTAGCAGCC
CCGCTGGGCACTTGGCGCTACACAAGTGGCCTCTGGCCTCGCACACATTCCACATCCACCGGTAGGCGCC
AACCGGCTCCGTTCTTTGGTGGCCCCTTCGCGCCACCTTCTACTCCTCCCCTAGTCAGGAAGTTCCCCCC
CGCCCCGCAGCTCGCGTCGTGCAGGACGTGACAAAATGGAAGTAGCACGTCTCACTAGTCTCGTGCAGAT
GGACAGCACCGCTGAGC
